>Addgene plasmid #106404 | pGL3-U6-sgRNA-PGK-puromycin-AflII | addgene full sequence | sequence record 207589 | Addgene NGS Result
CGACCCGCAGCGCCCGACCGAAAGGAGCGCACGACCCCATGCATCGGTACCTTTAAGACCAATGACTTAC
AAGGCAGCTGTAGATCTTAGCCACTTTCTAGAGTCGGGGCGGCCGGCCGCTTCGAGCAGACATGATAAGA
TACATTGATGAGTTTGGACAAACCACAACTAGAATGCAGTGAAAAAAATGCTTTATTTGTGAAATTTGTG
ATGCTATTGCTTTATTTGTAACCATTATAAGCTGCAATAAACAAGTTAACAACAACAATTGCATTCATTT
TATGTTTCAGGTTCAGGGGGAGGTGTGGGAGGTTTTTTAAAGCAAGTAAAACCTCTACAAATGTGGTAAA
ATCGATAAGGATCCGTCGACCGATGCCCTTGAGAGCCTTCAACCCAGTCAGCTCCTTCCGGTGGGCGCGG
GGCATGACTATCGTCGCCGCACTTATGACTGTCTTCTTTATCATGCAACTCGTAGGACAGGTGCCGGCAG
CGCTCTTCCGCTTCCTCGCTCACTGACTCGCTGCGCTCGGTCGTTCGGCTGCGGCGAGCGGTATCAGCTC
ACTCAAAGGCGGTAATACGGTTATCCACAGAATCAGGGGATAACGCAGGAAAGAACATGTGAGCAAAAGG
CCAGCAAAAGGCCAGGAACCGTAAAAAGGCCGCGTTGCTGGCGTTTTTCCATAGGCTCCGCCCCCCTGAC
GAGCATCACAAAAATCGACGCTCAAGTCAGAGGTGGCGAAACCCGACAGGACTATAAAGATACCAGGCGT
TTCCCCCTGGAAGCTCCCTCGTGCGCTCTCCTGTTCCGACCCTGCCGCTTACCGGATACCTGTCCGCCTT
TCTCCCTTCGGGAAGCGTGGCGCTTTCTCATAGCTCACGCTGTAGGTATCTCAGTTCGGTGTAGGTCGTT
CGCTCCAAGCTGGGCTGTGTGCACGAACCCCCCGTTCAGCCCGACCGCTGCGCCTTATCCGGTAACTATC
GTCTTGAGTCCAACCCGGTAAGACACGACTTATCGCCACTGGCAGCAGCCACTGGTAACAGGATTAGCAG
AGCGAGGTATGTAGGCGGTGCTACAGAGTTCTTGAAGTGGTGGCCTAACTACGGCTACACTAGAAGAACA
GTATTTGGTATCTGCGCTCTGCTGAAGCCAGTTACCTTCGGAAAAAGAGTTGGTAGCTCTTGATCCGGCA
AACAAACCACCGCTGGTAGCGGTGGTTTTTTTGTTTGCAAGCAGCAGATTACGCGCAGAAAAAAAGGATC
TCAAGAAGATCCTTTGATCTTTTCTACGGGGTCTGACGCTCAGTGGAACGAAAACTCACGTTAAGGGATT
TTGGTCATGAGATTATCAAAAAGGATCTTCACCTAGATCCTTTTAAATTAAAAATGAAGTTTTAAATCAA
TCTAAAGTATATATGAGTAAACTTGGTCTGACAGTTACCAATGCTTAATCAGTGAGGCACCTATCTCAGC
GATCTGTCTATTTCGTTCATCCATAGTTGCCTGACTCCCCGTCGTGTAGATAACTACGATACGGGAGGGC
TTACCATCTGGCCCCAGTGCTGCAATGATACCGCGGGACCCACGCTCACCGGCTCCAGATTTATCAGCAA
TAAACCAGCCAGCCGGAAGGGCCGAGCGCAGAAGTGGTCCTGCAACTTTATCCGCCTCCATCCAGTCTAT
TAATTGTTGCCGGGAAGCTAGAGTAAGTAGTTCGCCAGTTAATAGTTTGCGCAACGTTGTTGCCATTGCT
ACAGGCATCGTGGTGTCACGCTCGTCGTTTGGTATGGCTTCATTCAGCTCCGGTTCCCAACGATCAAGGC
GAGTTACATGATCCCCCATGTTGTGCAAAAAAGCGGTTAGCTCCTTCGGTCCTCCGATCGTTGTCAGAAG
TAAGTTGGCCGCAGTGTTATCACTCATGGTTATGGCAGCACTGCATAATTCTCTTACTGTCATGCCATCC
GTAAGATGCTTTTCTGTGACTGGTGAGTACTCAACCAAGTCATTCTGAGAATAGTGTATGCGGCGACCGA
GTTGCTCTTGCCCGGCGTCAATACGGGATAATACCGCGCCACATAGCAGAACTTTAAAAGTGCTCATCAT
TGGAAAACGTTCTTCGGGGCGAAAACTCTCAAGGATCTTACCGCTGTTGAGATCCAGTTCGATGTAACCC
ACTCGTGCACCCAACTGATCTTCAGCATCTTTTACTTTCACCAGCGTTTCTGGGTGAGCAAAAACAGGAA
GGCAAAATGCCGCAAAAAAGGGAATAAGGGCGACACGGAAATGTTGAATACTCATACTCTTCCTTTTTCA
ATATTATTGAAGCATTTATCAGGGTTATTGTCTCATGAGCGGATACATATTTGAATGTATTTAGAAAAAT
AAACAAATAGGGGTTCCGCGCACATTTCCCCGAAAAGTGCCACCTG
[124 nt withheld, positions 2427-2550]
C
[91 nt withheld, positions 2552-2642]
A
[49 nt withheld, positions 2644-2692]
CCTTTGACGTTGGAGTCCACGTTCTTT
[37 nt withheld, positions 2720-2756]
ACCCTATCTCGGTCTATTCTTTTGATTTATAAGGGATTTTGCCGATTTCGGCCTATTGGTTAAAAAATGA
GCTGATTTAACAAAAATTTAACGCGAATTTTAACAAAATATTAACGCTTACAATTTGCCATTCGCCATTC
AGGCTGCGCAACTGTTGGGAAGGGCGATCGGTGCGGGCCTCTTCGCTATTACGCCAGCCCAAGCTACCAT
GATAAGTAAGTAATATTAAGGTACGGGAGGTACTTGGAGCGGCCGCAATAAAATATCTTTATTTTCATTA
CATCTGTGTGTTGGTTTTTTGTGTGAATCGATAGTACTAACATACGCTCTCCATCAAAACAAAACGAAAC
AAAACAAACTAGCAAAATAGGCTGTCCCCAGTGCAAGTGCAGGTGCCAGAACATTTCTCTATCGATAGGT
ACCGATTAGTGAACGGATCTCGACGGTATCGATCACGAGACTAGCCTCGAGCGGCCGCCCCCTTCACCGA
GGGCCTATTTCCCATGATTCCTTCATATTTGCATATACGATACAAGGCTGTTAGAGAGATAATTGGAATT
AATTTGACTGTAAACACAAAGATATTAGTACAAAATACGTGACGTAGAAAGTAATAATTTCTTGGGTAGT
TTGCAGTTTTAAAATTATGTTTTAAAATGGACTATCATATGCTTACCGTAACTTGAAAGTATTTCGATTT
CTTGGCTTTATATATCTTAAGTTAAAATAAGGCTAGTCCGTTATCAACTTGAAAAAGTGGCACCGAGTCG
GTGCTTTTTTTCTAGACCCAGCTTTCTTGTACAAAGTTGCTCGACCTCGAGACAAATGGCAGTATTCATC
CACAATTTTAAAAGAAAAGGGGGGATTGGGGGGTACAGTGCAGGGGAAAGAATAGTAGACATAATAGCAA
CAGACATACAAACTAAAGAATTACAAAAACAAATTACAAAAATTCAAAATTTTCGGGTTTATTACAGGGA
CAGCAGAGATCCACTTTGGCCGCGGCTCGAGGGGGTTGGGGTTGCGCCTTTTCCAAGGCAGCCCTGGGTT
TGCGCAGGGACGCGGCTGCTCTGGGCGTGGTTCCGGGAAACGCAGCGGCGCCGACCCTGGGACTCGCACA
TTCTTCACGTCCGTTCGCAGCGTCACCCGGATCTTCGCCGCTACCCTTGTGGGCCCCCCGGCGACGCTTC
CTGCTCCGCCCCTAAGTCGGGAAGGTTCCTTGCGGTTCGCGGCGTGCCGGACGTGACAAACGGAAGCCGC
ACGTCTCACTAGTACCCTCGCAGACGGACAGCGCCAGGGAGCAATGGCAGCGCGCCGACCGCGATGGGCT
GTGGCCAATAGCGGCTGCTCAGCAGGGCGCGCCGAGAGCAGCGGCCGGGAAGGGGCGGTGCGGGAGGCGG
GGTGTGGGGCGGTAGTGTGGGCCCTGTTCCTGCCCGCGCGGTGTTCCGCATTCTGCAAGCCTCCGGAGCG
CACGTCGGCAGTCGGCTCCCTCGTTGACCGAATCACCGACCTCTCTCCCCAGGGGGATCCACCGGAGCTT
ACCATGACCGAGTACAAGCCCACGGTGCGCCTCGCCACCCGCGACGACGTCCCCAGGGCCGTACGCACCC
TCGCCGCCGCGTTCGCCGACTACCCCGCCACGCGCCACACCGTCGATCCGGACCGCCACATCGAGCGGGT
CACCGAGCTGCAAGAACTCTTCCTCACGCGCGTCGGGCTCGACATCGGCAAGGTGTGGGTCGCGGACGAC
GGCGCCGCGGTGGCGGTCTGGACCACGCCGGAGAGCGTCGAAGCGGGGGCGGTGTTCGCCGAGATCGGCC
CGCGCATGGCCGAGTTGAGCGGTTCCCGGCTGGCCGCGCAGCAACAGATGGAAGGCCTCCTGGCGCCGCA
CCGGCCCAAGGAGCCCGCGTGGTTCCTGGCCACCGTCGGCGTCTCGCCCGACCACCAGGGCAAGGGTCTG
GGCAGCGCCGTCGTGCTCCCCGGAGTGGAGGCGGCCGAGCGCGCCGGGGTGCCCGCCTTCCTGGAAACCT
CCGCGCCCCGCAACCTCCCCTTCTACGAGCGGCTCGGCTTCACCGTCACCGCCGACGTCGAGGTGCCCGA
AGGACCGCGCACCTGGTGCATGACCCGCAAGCCCGGTGCCTGACGCCCGCCCCA
Features (pLannotate 1.2.2; 18 found; start..end, strand, type, name):
     32..100     +  CDS            nef (fragment): NEF_HV1Z2 - Experimental evidence at protein level: Swiss-Prot protein existence level 1. Extracellular Nef protein targets CD4(+) T-lymphocytes for apoptosis by interacting with CXCR4 surface receptors. From Human immunodeficiency virus type 1 group M subtype D (isolate Z2/CDC-Z34) (HIV-1).
    136..257     -  polyA_signal   SV40 poly(A) signal: SV40 polyadenylation signal
    280..348     -  CDS            large T antigen (fragment): large T antigen from SV40 (simian virus 40)
    364..496     +  CDS            TcR (fragment): tetracycline efflux protein; tet; confers resistance to tetracycline
    676..1264    -  rep_origin     ori: high-copy-number ColE1/pMB1/pBR322/pUC origin of replication
   1435..2295    -  CDS            AmpR: β-lactamase; bla; confers resistance to ampicillin, carbenicillin, and related antibiotics
   2296..2400    -  promoter       AmpR promoter: bla
   2427..2855    +  rep_origin     f1 ori (sequence partly withheld): f1 bacteriophage origin of replication; arrow indicates direction of (+) strand synthesis
   2887..2954    -  CDS            lacZα (fragment): LacZα fragment of β-galactosidase; lacZ fragment
   3013..3061    +  polyA_signal   poly(A) signal: synthetic polyadenylation signal
   3075..3166    +  misc_feature   pause site: RNA polymerase II transcriptional pause signal from the human α2 globin gene
   3179..3195    +  CDS            Rev (fragment): human immunodeficiency virus 1 (HIV-1) Rev protein; rev; enhances nuclear export of unspliced and incompletely spliced viral mRNAs
   3245..3474    +  promoter       U6 promoter: RNA polymerase III promoter for human U6 snRNA
   3475..3530    +  misc_RNA       gRNA scaffold (fragment): guide RNA scaffold for the Streptococcus pyogenes CRISPR/Cas9 system
   3542..3563    -  protein_bind   attB2 (fragment): mutant version of attB; recombination site for the Gateway® BP reaction BP Clonase™
   3602..3719    +  misc_feature   cPPT/CTS: central polypurine tract and central termination sequence of HIV-1
   3768..4278    +  promoter       hPGK promoter: human phosphoglycerate kinase 1 promoter
   4300..4899    +  CDS            PuroR (fragment): puromycin N-acetyltransferase; pac from Streptomyces; confers resistance to puromycin
