[The description below was written by a language model from this plasmid's Addgene catalogue record and pLannotate feature annotations shown in this document.]
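Description:
pGL3-U6-sgRNA-PGK-puromycin-AflII is an empty guide RNA cloning vector for mammalian expression, derived from the pGL3-U6-sgRNA-PGK-puromycin backbone. It is maintained in E. coli as a high-copy plasmid through a ColE1/pUC-type origin and is selected with ampicillin via the β-lactamase gene and its native promoter. An f1 phage origin is also present. The catalogue lists the backbone at 4,952 bp, while the annotated full sequence is 4,910 nt.

The working part of the plasmid is a human U6 RNA polymerase III promoter placed directly upstream of the Streptococcus pyogenes Cas9 guide RNA scaffold, which is annotated only as a fragment. The distinguishing modification is a cloning site containing an AflII site, taken from another guide RNA vector. After linearisation at this site, target-specific spacer sequences can be inserted by Gibson assembly. Introducing the site destroyed an EcoRI site in the parental backbone. A synthetic poly(A) signal and a transcriptional pause site lie upstream of U6; these pGL3-style elements limit read-through transcription from the backbone into the cassette.

Downstream, a human PGK promoter drives puromycin N-acetyltransferase, followed by an SV40 polyadenylation signal, so transfected mammalian cells can be selected with puromycin. A cPPT/CTS element and short annotated fragments of HIV-1 nef and Rev, a Gateway attB2 site, lacZα and TcR appear to be remnants of earlier cloning. No LTRs or packaging signal are annotated, so the plasmid appears suited to transfection rather than viral delivery. It carries no Cas9, which must be supplied separately. The associated publication used guide RNAs for multiplexed enhancer interference at estrogen receptor α-bound enhancers.
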