Addgene plasmid #106404: pGL3-U6-sgRNA-PGK-puromycin-AflII
Purpose: (Empty Backbone) Empty guide RNA cloning vector with an AflII site added from Addgene 41824
Depositing lab: Jason Gertz. Depositing organization: University of Utah. Publication: Multiplex Enhancer Interference Reveals Collaborative Control of Gene Regulation by Estrogen Receptor alpha-Bound Enhancers. Carleton JB, Berrett KC, Gertz J. Cell Syst. 2017 Oct 25;5(4):333-344.e5. doi: 10.1016/j.cels.2017.08.011. Epub 2017 Sep 27. PubMed 28964699.
Backbone
  Vector backbone: pGL3-U6-sgRNA-PGK-puromycin (Addgene: 51133)
  Backbone size (bp): 4952
  Modifications to backbone: The MCS from Addgene 41824 containing an AflII site was introduced to facilitate Gibson assembly cloning of gRNA target sequences. In this cloning process, an EcoRI site in the original backbone was destroyed.
  Vector type: Mammalian Expression
  Promoter: U6
  Selectable markers: Puromycin
Growth in bacteria
  Bacterial resistance: Ampicillin, 100 μg/mL
  Growth temperature: 37°C
  Growth strain: DH5alpha
  Copy number: High Copy
Gene/Insert
  Cloning method: Gibson Cloning
  Sequencing primers: 3′ AAAAAAAGCACCGACTCGGTGCCA
Terms and licenses: Academic/Nonprofit Terms; Industry Terms: Not Available to Industry
How to cite: pGL3-U6-sgRNA-PGK-puromycin-AflII was a gift from Jason Gertz (Addgene plasmid # 106404 ; http://n2t.net/addgene:106404 ; RRID:Addgene_106404)
